Addgene plasmid #28084: vipr1_L (OZ559)
Depositing lab: Keith Joung. Depositing organization: Massachusetts General Hospital. Publication: Rapid "open-source" engineering of customized zinc-finger nucleases for highly efficient gene modification. Maeder ML, Thibodeau-Beganny S, Osiak A, Wright DA, Anthony RM, Eichtinger M, Jiang T, Foley JE, Winfrey RJ, Townsend JA, Unger-Wallace E, Sander JD, Muller-Lerch F, Fu F, Pearlberg J, Goebel C, Dassie JP, Pruett-Miller SM, Porteus MH, Sgroi DC, Iafrate AJ, Dobbs D, McCray PB, Cathomen T, Voytas DF, Joung JK. Mol Cell. 2008 Jul 25. 31(2):294-301. 10.1016/j.molcel.2008.06.016 PubMed 18657511.
Backbone
  Vector backbone: MG414
  Backbone size w/o insert (bp): 5493
  Vector type: Zebrafish Targeting
Growth in bacteria
  Bacterial resistance: Kanamycin, 50 μg/mL
  Growth temperature: 37°C
  Growth strain: XL1 Blue
  Growth instructions: Requires a bacterial strain such as XL1 Blue, that expresses the lacIq allele of lac repressor
  Copy number: Low Copy
Gene/Insert
  Gene/Insert name: Zinc finger array targeting vipr1 (alt name: vasoactive intestinal polypeptide receptor 1-like)
  Species: D. rerio (zebrafish)
  Insert size (bp): 270
  GenBank ID: ENSDARG00000028878
  Entrez Gene: LOC100334247
  Cloning method: Restriction Enzyme; 5′ cloning site XbaI (not destroyed); 3′ cloning site BamHI (not destroyed)
  Sequencing primers: 5′ OK.61 GGGTAGTACGATGACGGAACCTGTC
Terms and licenses: Academic/Nonprofit Terms; Industry Terms: Not Available to Industry
Depositor comments: This plasmid encodes a zinc finger array targeting half of a target sequence in the zebrafish gene vipr1 (see below). Please note that this plasmid does NOT contain the vipr1 sequence. Users must order the complementary plasmid vipr_R (OZ560) [Addgene plasmid 28085] in order to create a zinc finger nuclease (ZFN) pair to introduce targeted mutations into this specific zebrafish gene. Users will also need to clone the zinc finger (ZF) insert of this plasmid into a zinc finger nuclease (ZFN) vector to express a FOKI fusion product. Examples of possible ZFN expression vectors that can be used are: pST1374 (Addgene plasmid 13426), pMLM290 (Addgene plasmid 21872), pMLM292 (Addgene plasmid 21873), pMLM800 (Addgene plasmid 27202) and pMLM802 (Addgene plasmid 27203). This zinc finger array was tested for binding activity to the sequence 5'-GCTGATGGC-3' in a bacterial two hybrid assay, and resulted in 7.61 fold activation. However, this array has not yet been tested for activity as a zinc finger nuclease (i.e. for its ability to induce mutations at the intended locus). Scientists using this zinc finger array in a publication should notify and acknowledge NIH grant number R01 GM088040 in the publication. Other Articles: "Oligomerized pool engineering (OPEN): an 'open-source' protocol for making customized zinc-finger arrays." Maeder ML et al. (Nat Protoc. 2009 Sept 17. 4(10):1471-1501. Pubmed ID: 19798082 "Targeted mutagenesis in zebrafish using customized zinc-finger nucleases." Foley JE et al. (Nat Protoc. 2009 Dec 3. 4(12):1855-1867. Pubmed ID: 20010934
How to cite: vipr1_L (OZ559) was a gift from Keith Joung (Addgene plasmid # 28084 ; http://n2t.net/addgene:28084 ; RRID:Addgene_28084)
