[The description below was written by a language model from this plasmid's Addgene catalogue record.]
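Description:
vipr1_L (OZ559) is a low-copy, kanamycin-selected bacterial plasmid built on the MG414 backbone (about 5.5 kb without insert) and catalogued as a zebrafish targeting reagent. It carries a roughly 270 bp insert encoding an engineered zinc finger array, cloned between XbaI and BamHI sites that both remain intact so the array can be excised again. The array was produced by the OPEN (oligomerized pool engineering) selection approach. It is designed to recognise a nine-base-pair "left" half-site within the zebrafish gene vipr1 (vasoactive intestinal polypeptide receptor 1-like). The plasmid does not contain any vipr1 sequence itself, only the DNA-binding array directed against it. The record notes that the plasmid must be propagated in a host expressing the lacIq allele of lac repressor, which implies lac-regulated expression. However, the promoter, the origin of replication and any fusion partner in the backbone are not stated, and no feature table is provided.

The construct is a source of a DNA-binding module rather than a finished nuclease. To make a working zinc finger nuclease, the array must be subcloned into a separate expression vector that fuses it to the FokI cleavage domain. It must then be paired with the complementary right half-site array, vipr_R (OZ560). FokI cuts as a dimer, so both halves are needed to introduce a double-strand break and hence targeted mutations at the locus. The array gave 7.61-fold activation against its target site in a bacterial two-hybrid binding assay. According to the record, it had not been tested for nuclease activity, meaning its ability to induce mutations at the intended zebrafish locus.
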