>Addgene plasmid #28084 | vipr1_L (OZ559) | depositor partial sequence | sequence record 13298 | Author sequence
TCTAGACCCGGGGAGCGCCCCTTCCAGTGTCGCATTTGCATGCGGAACTTTTCGACGCCGAGCAAGCTTG
ACAGGCATACCCGTACTCATACCGGTGAAAAACCGTTTCAGTGTCGGATCTGTATGCGAAATTTCTCCGT
GCGGCACAACTTGACCCGCCATCTACGTACGCACACCGGCGAGAAGCCATTCCAATGCCGAATATGCATG
CGCAACTTCAGTCTCAAGCAGACGCTGGGGCGGCACCTAAAAACCCACCTGAGGGGATCC
