>Addgene plasmid #28084 | vipr1_L (OZ559) | addgene partial sequence | sequence record 34383 | 28084 with OK-61 (5' GGGTAGTACGATGACGGAACCTGTC 3')
AAAATCCAAGCTTTGGCGGCCGCTGACTACAAAGACGATGATGACAAATCTAGACCCGGGGAGCGCCCCT
TCCAGTGTCGCATTTGCATGCGGAACTTTTCGACGCCGAGCAAGCTTGACAGGCATACCCGTACTCATAC
CGGTGAAAAACCGTTTCAGTGTCGGATCTGTATGCGAAATTTCTCCGTGCGGCACAACTTGACCCGCCAT
CTACGTACGCACACCGGCGAGAAGCCATTCCAATGCCGAATATGCATGCGCAACTTCAGTCTCAAGCAGA
CGCTGGGGCGGCACCTAAAAACCCACCTGAGGGGATCCTCTGCACAGTAGTAACTAGAGACTAGAAAAAG
GCCGACAAGTCCCGCTCCGCTGAAGATCCTGGCGTAATAGCGAAGAGGCCCGCACCGATCGCCCTTCCCA
ACAGTTGCGCAGCCTGAATGGCGAATGGG
[124 nt withheld, positions 450-573]
C
[91 nt withheld, positions 575-665]
A
[49 nt withheld, positions 667-715]
CCTTTGACGTTGGAGTCCACGTTCTTT
[37 nt withheld, positions 743-779]
ACCCTATCTCGGTCTATTCTTTTGATTTATAAGGGATTTTGCCGATTTCGGCCTATTGTTAAATGACTAT
ACAATTAC
